Addgene plasmid #188147: pMXS-IRES-BLAST flag-CAD 3E-3R
Purpose: Expresses C-terminal flag-tagged human CAD 3E-3R in mammalian cells
Depositing lab: Richard Possemato. Depositing organization: NYU Grossman School of Medicine. Publication: Allosteric regulation of CAD modulates de novo pyrimidine synthesis during the cell cycle. Shin J, Mir H, Khurram MA, Fujihara KM, Dynlacht BD, Cardozo TJ, Possemato R. Nat Metab. 2023 Feb 6. doi: 10.1038/s42255-023-00735-9. PubMed 36747088.
Backbone
  Vector backbone: pMXS-IRES-BLAST
  Backbone size w/o insert (bp): 5623
  Vector type: Mammalian Expression, Retroviral
  Selectable markers: Blasticidin
Growth in bacteria
  Bacterial resistance: Ampicillin, 100 μg/mL
  Growth temperature: 37°C
  Growth strain: NEB Stable
  Copy number: High Copy
Gene/Insert
  Gene/Insert name: CAD (alt name: carbamoyl-phosphate synthetase 2, aspartate transcarbamylase, and dihydroorotase)
  Species: H. sapiens (human)
  Insert size (bp): 6702
  Mutation: TCC -> AGT silent mutations at nt439-441 eliminating PAM site for sgRNA target sequence 5'-ATTGGGGTCCAAGAATGGCA-3' and GA -> AG mutations at nt6021-6022/6024-6025/6039-6040 for Glu1367/Glu1368/Glu1373 -> Arg mutations of CAD
  Entrez Gene: CAD (a.k.a. CDG1Z, DEE50, EIEE50, GATD4)
  Tag / fusion protein: Flag tag (N terminal on insert)
  Cloning method: Gibson Cloning
  Sequencing primers: 5′ AGTAGACGGCATCGCAGCTTGGATA; 3′ CGGAATTTACGTAGCGGCCGC
Terms and licenses: Academic/Nonprofit Terms; Industry Terms: Not Available to Industry
How to cite: pMXS-IRES-BLAST flag-CAD 3E-3R was a gift from Richard Possemato (Addgene plasmid # 188147 ; http://n2t.net/addgene:188147 ; RRID:Addgene_188147)
