[The description below was written by a language model from this plasmid's Addgene catalogue record and pLannotate feature annotations shown in this document.]
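Description:
pMXS-IRES-BLAST flag-CAD 3E-3R is a Moloney murine leukemia virus-based retroviral expression vector, about 12.3 kb in the sequenced record, built on the pMXS-IRES-BLAST backbone for stable delivery of a mutant human CAD cDNA into mammalian cells. In bacteria it is maintained through a high-copy ColE1/pUC-type origin and an ampicillin resistance gene driven by its native bla promoter. The viral portion comprises a 5' LTR, the MMLV packaging signal with an adjacent MESV Ψ fragment, a truncated gag lacking its start codon, a pol segment carrying the splice acceptor, and 3' LTR sequences. These elements allow the transcript to be packaged into retroviral particles when the viral proteins are supplied in trans. No separate internal promoter is annotated, so expression presumably comes from the 5' LTR.

The payload is the roughly 6.7 kb coding sequence of CAD, the multifunctional enzyme that combines the glutamine amidotransferase, carbamoyl-phosphate synthetase, aspartate transcarbamylase and dihydroorotase activities of de novo pyrimidine synthesis. It is followed by an EMCV IRES and the blasticidin S deaminase gene, so CAD and the selection marker are translated from one bicistronic transcript and transduced cells can be selected with blasticidin. The "3E-3R" variant is recorded as replacing three glutamates (listed as Glu1367, Glu1368 and Glu1373) with arginines. Silent changes also remove the PAM of an sgRNA target site, which would make the cDNA resistant to that guide and suits re-expression in CAD-edited cells. The record is inconsistent about the Flag tag, since the purpose line calls it C-terminal while the tag field lists it as N-terminal, and the tag is not annotated in the feature table. The associated study concerns allosteric regulation of CAD during the cell cycle.
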