Features (pLannotate 1.2.2; 14 found; start..end, strand, type, name):
     22..615     +  LTR            LTR: long terminal repeat from Moloney murine leukemia virus
    678..877     +  misc_feature   MMLV Ψ: packaging signal of Moloney murine leukemia virus (MMLV)
    929..1017    +  misc_feature   MESV Ψ (fragment): packaging signal of murine embryonic stem cell virus
   1094..1510    +  CDS            gag (truncated): truncated Moloney murine leukemia virus (MMLV) gag gene lacking the start codon
   1520..1894    +  misc_feature   pol region: Moloney murine leukemia virus (MMLV) pol region containing the splice acceptor site
   1923..8597    +  CDS            CAD: PYR1_HUMAN - Experimental evidence at protein level: Swiss-Prot protein existence level 1. This protein is a 'fusion' protein encoding four enzymatic activities of the pyrimidine pathway (GATase, CPSase, ATCase and DHOase). From Homo sapiens (Human).
   8798..9260    +  misc_feature   IRES: internal ribosome entry site (IRES) of the encephalomyocarditis virus (EMCV)
   9280..9669    +  CDS            BSD: blasticidin S deaminase; Aspergillus terreus BSD; confers resistance to blasticidin
   9718..9839    +  LTR            3' LTR (ΔU3) (fragment): self-inactivating 3' long terminal repeat (LTR) from Moloney murine leukemia virus
   9840..10309   +  LTR            LTR: long terminal repeat from Moloney murine leukemia virus
  10375..10427   -  CDS            lacI (fragment): lac repressor; lacI; The lac repressor binds to the lac operator to inhibit transcription in E. coli. This inhibition can be relieved by adding lactose or isopropyl-β-D-thiogalactopyranoside (IPTG).
  10610..11198   -  rep_origin     ori: high-copy-number ColE1/pMB1/pBR322/pUC origin of replication
  11362..12222   -  CDS            AmpR: β-lactamase; bla; confers resistance to ampicillin, carbenicillin, and related antibiotics
  12223..12327   -  promoter       AmpR promoter: bla
>Addgene plasmid #188147 | pMXS-IRES-BLAST flag-CAD 3E-3R | addgene full sequence | sequence record 372254 | Addgene NGS Result
CCCGAAAAGTGCCACCTGCATAATGAAAGACCCCACCTGTAGGTTTGGCAAGCTAGCTTAAGTAACGCCA
TTTTGCAAGGCATGGAAAAATACATAACTGAGAATAGAAAAGTTCAGATCAAGGTCAGGAACAGATGGAA
CAGCTGAATATGGGCCAAACAGGATATCTGTGGTAAGCAGTTCCTGCCCCGGCTCAGGGCCAAGAACAGA
TGGAACAGCTGAATATGGGCCAAACAGGATATCTGTGGTAAGCAGTTCCTGCCCCGGCTCAGGGCCAAGA
ACAGATGGTCCCCAGATGCGGTCCAGCCCTCAGCAGTTTCTAGAGAACCATCAGATGTTTCCAGGGTGCC
CCAAGGACCTGAAATGACCCTGTGCCTTATTTGAACTAACCAATCAGTTCGCTTCTCGCTTCTGTTCGCG
CGCTTCTGCTCCCCGAGCTCAATAAAAGAGCCCACAACCCCTCACTCGGCGCGCCAGTCCTCCGATTGAC
TGAGTCGCCCGGGTACCCGTGTATCCAATAAACCCTCTTGCAGTTGCATCCGACTTGTGGTCTCGCTGTT
CCTTGGGAGGGTCTCCTCTGAGTGATTGACTACCCGTCAGCGGGGGTCTTTCATTTGGGGGCTCGTCCGG
GATCGGGAGACCCCTGCCCAGGGACCACCGACCCACCACCGGGAGGTAAGCTGGCCAGCAACTTATCTGT
GTCTGTCCGATTGTCTAGTGTCTATGACTGATTTTATGCGCCTGCGTCGGTACTAGTTAGCTAACTAGCT
CTGTATCTGGCGGACCCGTGGTGGAACTGACGAGTTCGGAACACCCGGCCGCAACCCTGGGAGACGTCCC
AGGGACTTCGGGGGCCGTTTTTGTGGCCCGACCTGAGTCCAAAAATCCCGATCGTTTTGGACTCTTTGGT
GCACCCCCCTAATAGGAGGGATATGTGGTTCTGGTAGGAGACGAGAACCTAAAACAGTTCCCGCCTCCGT
CTGAATTTTTGCTTTCGGTTTGGGACCGAAGCCGCGCCGCGCGTCTTGTCTGCTGCAGCATCGTTCTGTG
TTGTCTCTGTCTGACTGTGTTTCTGTATTTGTCTGAAAATTAGGGCCAGACTGTTACCACTCCCTTAAGT
TTGACCTTAGGTCACTGGAAAGATGTCGAGCGGATCGCTCACAACCAGTCGGTAGATGTCAAGAAGAGAC
GTTGGGTTACCTTCTGCTCTGCAGAATGGCCAACCTTTAACGTCGGATGGCCGCGAGACGGCACCTTTAA
CCGAGACCTCATCACCCAGGTTAAGATCAAGGTCTTTTCACCTGGCCCGCATGGACACCCAGACCAGGTC
CCCTACATCGTGACCTGGGAAGCCTTGGCTTTTGACCCCCCTCCCTGGGTCAAGCCCTTTGTACACCCTA
AGCCTCCGCCTCCTCTTCCTCCATCCGCCCCGTCTCTCCCCCTTGAACCTCCTCGTTCGACCCCGCCTCG
ATCCTCCCTTTATCCAGCCCTCACTCCTTCTCTAGGCGCCCCCATATGGCCATATGAGATCTTATATGGG
GCACCCCCGCCCCTTGTAAACTTCCCTGACCCTGACATGACAAGAGTTACTAACAGCCCCTCTCTCCAAG
CTCACTTACAGGCTCTCTACTTAGTCCAGCACGAAGTCTGGAGACCTCTGGCGGCAGCCTACCAAGAACA
ACTGGACCGACCGGTGGTACCTCACCCTTACCGAGTCGGCGACACAGTGTGGGTCCGCCGACACCAGACT
AAGAACCTAGAACCTCGCTGGAAAGGACCTTACACAGTCCTGCTGACCACCCCCACCGCCCTCAAAGTAG
ACGGCATCGCAGCTTGGATACACGCCGCCCACGTGAAGGCTGCCGACCCCGGGGGTGGACCATCCTCTAG
ACTGCCGGATCTAGCTAGTTAATTAAGGATCCATGGCGGCCCTAGTGTTGGAGGACGGGTCGGTCCTGCG
GGGCCAGCCCTTTGGGGCCGCCGTGTCGACTGCCGGGGAAGTGGTGTTTCAAACCGGCATGGTCGGCTAC
CCCGAGGCCCTCACTGATCCCTCCTACAAGGCACAGATCTTAGTGCTCACCTATCCTCTGATCGGCAACT
ATGGCATCCCCCCAGATGAAATGGATGAGTTCGGTCTCTGCAAGTGGTTTGAATCCTCGGGCATCCACGT
AGCAGCACTGGTAGTGGGAGAGTGCTGTCCTACTCCCAGCCACTGGAGTGCCACCCGCACCCTGCATGAG
TGGCTGCAGCAGCATGGCATCCCTGGCTTGCAAGGAGTAGACACTCGGGAGCTGACCAAGAAGTTGCGGG
AACAGGGGTCTCTGCTGGGGAAGCTGGTCCAGAATGGAACAGAACCTTCAAGTCTGCCATTCTTGGACCC
CAATGCCCGCCCCCTGGTACCAGAGGTCTCCATTAAGACTCCACGGGTATTCAATACAGGGGGTGCCCCT
CGGATCCTTGCTTTGGACTGTGGCCTCAAGTATAATCAGATCCGATGCCTCTGCCAGCGTGGGGCTGAGG
TCACTGTGGTACCCTGGGACCATGCACTAGACAGCCAAGAGTATGAGGGTCTCTTCTTAAGTAATGGGCC
TGGTGACCCTGCCTCCTATCCCAGTGTCGTATCCACACTGAGCCGTGTTTTATCTGAGCCTAATCCCCGA
CCTGTCTTTGGGATCTGCCTGGGACACCAGCTATTGGCCTTAGCCATTGGGGCCAAGACTTACAAGATGA
GATATGGGAACCGAGGCCATAACCAGCCCTGCTTGTTGGTGGGCTCTGGGCGCTGCTTTCTGACATCCCA
GAACCATGGGTTTGCTGTGGAGACAGACTCACTGCCAGCAGACTGGGCTCCTCTCTTCACCAACGCCAAT
GATGGTTCCAATGAAGGCATTGTGCACAACAGCTTGCCTTTCTTCAGTGTCCAGTTTCACCCAGAGCACC
AAGCTGGCCCTTCAGATATGGAACTGCTTTTCGATATCTTTCTGGAAACTGTGAAAGAGGCCACAGCTGG
GAACCCTGGGGGCCAGACAGTTAGAGAGCGGCTGACTGAGCGCCTCTGTCCCCCTGGGATTCCCACTCCC
GGCTCTGGACTTCCACCACCACGAAAGGTTCTGATCCTGGGCTCAGGGGGCCTCTCCATTGGCCAAGCTG
GAGAATTTGACTACTCGGGCTCTCAGGCAATTAAGGCCCTGAAGGAGGAAAACATCCAGACGTTGCTGAT
CAACCCCAATATTGCCACAGTGCAGACCTCCCAGGGGCTGGCCGACAAGGTCTATTTTCTTCCCATAACA
CCTCATTATGTAACCCAGGTGATACGTAATGAACGCCCCGATGGTGTGTTACTGACTTTTGGGGGCCAGA
CTGCTCTGAACTGTGGTGTGGAGCTGACCAAGGCCGGGGTGCTGGCTCGGTATGGGGTCCGGGTCCTGGG
CACACCAGTGGAGACCATTGAGCTGACCGAGGATCGACGGGCCTTTGCTGCCAGAATGGCAGAGATCGGA
GAGCATGTGGCCCCGAGCGAGGCAGCAAATTCTCTTGAACAGGCCCAGGCAGCCGCTGAACGGCTGGGGT
ACCCTGTGCTAGTGCGTGCAGCCTTTGCCCTGGGTGGCCTGGGCTCTGGCTTTGCCTCTAACAGGGAGGA
GCTCTCTGCTCTCGTGGCCCCAGCTTTTGCCCATACCAGCCAAGTGCTAGTAGACAAGTCTCTGAAGGGA
TGGAAGGAGATTGAGTACGAGGTGGTGAGAGACGCCTATGGCAACTGTGTCACGGTGTGTAACATGGAGA
ACTTGGACCCACTGGGCATCCACACTGGTGAGTCCATAGTGGTGGCCCCTAGCCAGACACTGAATGACAG
GGAGTATCAGCTCCTGAGGCAGACAGCTATCAAGGTGACCCAGCACCTGGGAATTGTTGGGGAGTGCAAT
GTGCAGTATGCCTTGAACCCTGAGTCTGAGCAGTATTACATCATTGAAGTGAATGCCAGGCTCTCTCGCA
GCTCTGCCCTGGCCAGTAAGGCCACAGGTTATCCACTGGCTTATGTGGCAGCCAAGCTAGCATTGGGCAT
CCCTTTGCCTGAGCTCAGGAACTCTGTGACAGGGGGTACAGCAGCCTTTGAACCCAGCGTGGATTATTGT
GTGGTGAAGATTCCTCGATGGGACCTTAGCAAGTTCCTGCGAGTCAGCACAAAGATTGGGAGCTGCATGA
AGAGCGTTGGTGAAGTCATGGGCATTGGGCGTTCATTTGAGGAGGCCTTCCAGAAGGCCCTGCGCATGGT
GGATGAGAACTGTGTGGGCTTTGATCACACAGTGAAACCAGTCAGCGATATGGAGTTGGAGACTCCAACA
GATAAGCGGATTTTTGTGGTGGCAGCTGCTTTGTGGGCTGGTTATTCAGTGGACCGCCTGTATGAGCTCA
CACGCATCGACCGCTGGTTCCTGCACCGAATGAAGCGTATCATCGCACATGCCCAGCTGCTAGAACAACA
CCGTGGACAGCCTTTGCCGCCAGACCTGCTGCAACAGGCCAAGTGTCTTGGCTTCTCAGACAAACAGATT
GCCCTTGCAGTTCTGAGCACAGAGCTGGCTGTTCGCAAGCTGCGTCAGGAACTGGGGATCTGTCCAGCAG
TGAAACAGATTGACACAGTTGCAGCTGAGTGGCCAGCCCAGACAAATTACCTATACCTAACGTATTGGGG
CACCACCCATGACCTCACCTTTCGAACACCTCATGTCCTAGTCCTTGGCTCTGGCGTCTACCGTATTGGC
TCTAGCGTTGAATTTGACTGGTGTGCTGTAGGCTGCATCCAGCAGCTCCGAAAGATGGGATATAAGACCA
TCATGGTGAACTATAACCCAGAGACAGTCAGCACCGACTATGACATGTGTGATCGACTCTACTTTGATGA
GATCTCTTTTGAGGTGGTGATGGACATCTATGAGCTCGAGAACCCTGAAGGTGTGATCCTATCCATGGGT
GGACAGCTGCCCAACAACATGGCCATGGCGTTGCATCGGCAGCAGTGCCGGGTGCTGGGCACCTCCCCTG
AAGCCATTGACTCGGCTGAGAACCGTTTCAAGTTTTCCCGGCTCCTTGACACCATTGGTATCAGCCAGCC
TCAGTGGAGGGAGCTCAGTGACCTCGAGTCTGCTCGCCAATTCTGCCAGACCGTGGGGTACCCCTGTGTG
GTGCGCCCCTCCTATGTGCTGAGCGGTGCTGCTATGAATGTGGCCTACACGGATGGAGACCTGGAGCGCT
TCCTGAGCAGCGCAGCAGCCGTCTCCAAAGAGCATCCCGTGGTCATCTCCAAGTTCATCCAGGAGGCTAA
GGAGATTGACGTGGATGCCGTGGCCTCTGATGGTGTGGTGGCAGCCATCGCCATCTCTGAGCATGTGGAG
AATGCAGGTGTGCATTCAGGTGATGCGACGCTGGTGACCCCCCCACAAGATATCACTGCCAAAACCCTGG
AGCGGATCAAAGCCATTGTGCATGCTGTGGGCCAGGAGCTACAGGTCACAGGACCCTTCAATCTGCAGCT
CATTGCCAAGGATGACCAGCTGAAAGTTATTGAATGCAACGTACGTGTCTCTCGCTCCTTCCCCTTCGTT
TCCAAGACACTGGGTGTGGACCTAGTAGCCTTGGCCACGCGGGTCATCATGGGGGAAGAAGTGGAACCTG
TGGGGCTAATGACTGGTTCTGGAGTTGTGGGAGTAAAGGTGCCTCAGTTCTCCTTCTCCCGCTTGGCGGG
TGCTGACGTGGTGTTGGGTGTGGAAATGACCAGTACTGGGGAGGTGGCCGGCTTTGGGGAGAGCCGCTGT
GAGGCATACCTCAAGGCCATGCTAAGCACTGGCTTTAAGATCCCCAAGAAGAATATCCTGCTGACCATTG
GCAGCTATAAGAACAAAAGCGAGCTGCTCCCAACTGTGCGGCTACTGGAGAGCCTGGGCTACAGCCTCTA
TGCCAGTCTCGGCACAGCTGACTTCTACACTGAGCATGGCGTCAAGGTAACAGCTGTGGACTGGCACTTT
AGGAGGGCTGTGGATGGTAGGTGCCCACCACAGCGGAGCATCCTGGAGCAGCTAGCTGAGAAAAACTTTG
AGCTGGTGATTAACCTGTCAATGCGTGGAGCTGGGGGCCGGCGTCTCTCTTCCTTTGTCACCAAGGGCTA
CCGCACCCGACGCTTGGCCGCTGACTTCTCCGTGCCCCTAATCATCGATATCAAGTGCACCAAACTCTTT
GTGGAGGCCCTAGGCCAGATCGGGCCAGCCCCTCCTTTGAAGGTGCATGTTGACTGTATGACCTCCCAAA
AGCTTGTGCGACTGCCGGGATTGATTGATGTCCATGTGCACCTGCGGGAACCAGGTGGGACACATAAGGA
GGACTTTGCTTCAGGCACAGCCGCTGCCCTGGCTGGGGGTATCACCATGGTGTGTGCCATGCCTAATACC
CGGCCCCCCATCATTGACGCCCCTGCTCTGGCCCTGGCCCAGAAGCTGGCAGAGGCTGGCGCCCGGTGCG
ACTTTGCGCTATTCCTTGGGGCCTCGTCTGAAAATGCAGGAACCTTGGGCACCGTGGCCGGGTCTGCAGC
CGGGCTGAAGCTTTACCTCAATGAGACCTTCTCTGAGCTGCGGCTGGACAGCGTGGTCCAGTGGATGGAG
CATTTCGAGACATGGCCCTCCCACCTCCCCATTGTGGCTCACGCGGAGCAGCAAACCGTGGCTGCTGTCC
TCATGGTGGCTCAGCTCACTCAGCGCTCAGTGCACATATGTCACGTGGCACGGAAGGAGGAGATCCTGCT
AATTAAAGCTGCAAAGGCACGGGGCTTGCCAGTGACCTGCGAGGTGGCTCCCCACCACCTGTTCCTAAGC
CATGATGACCTGGAGCGCCTGGGGCCTGGGAAGGGGGAGGTCCGGCCTGAGCTTGGCTCCCGCCAGGATG
TGGAAGCCCTGTGGGAGAACATGGCTGTCATCGACTGCTTTGCCTCAGACCATGCTCCCCATACCTTGGA
GGAGAAGTGTGGGTCCAGGCCCCCACCTGGGTTCCCAGGGTTAGAGACCATGCTGCCACTACTCCTGACG
GCTGTAAGCGAGGGCCGGCTCAGCCTGGACGACCTGCTGCAGCGATTGCACCACAATCCTCGGCGCATCT
TTCACCTGCCTCCGCAGGAGGACACCTATGTGGAGGTGGATCTGGAGCATGAGTGGACAATTCCCAGCCA
CATGCCCTTCTCCAAGGCCCACTGGACACCTTTTGAAGGGCAGAAAGTGAAGGGCACCGTCCGCCGTGTG
GTCCTGCGAGGGGAGGTTGCCTATATCGATGGGCAGGTTCTGGTACCCCCGGGCTATGGACAGGATGTAC
GGAAGTGGCCACAGGGGGCTGTTCCTCAGCTCCCACCCTCAGCCCCTGCCACTAGTGAGATGACCACGAC
ACCTGAAAGACCCCGCCGTGGCATCCCAGGGCTTCCTGATGGCCGCTTCCATCTGCCGCCCCGAATCCAT
CGAGCCTCCGACCCAGGTTTGCCAGCTGAGGAGCCAAAGGAGAAGTCCTCTCGGAAGGTAGCCGAGCCAG
AGCTGATGGGAACCCCTGATGGCACCTGCTACCCTCCACCACCAGTACCGAGACAGGCATCTCCCCAGAA
CCTGGGGACCCCTGGCTTGCTGCACCCCCAGACCTCACCCCTGCTGCACTCATTAGTGGGCCAACATATC
CTGTCCGTCCAGCAGTTCACCAAGGATCAGATGTCTCACCTGTTCAATGTGGCACACACACTGCGTATGA
TGGTGCAGAAGGAGCGGAGCCTCGACATCCTGAAGGGGAAGGTCATGGCCTCCATGTTCTATGAAGTGAG
CACACGGACCAGCAGCTCCTTTGCAGCAGCCATGGCCCGGCTGGGAGGTGCTGTGCTCAGCTTCTCGGAA
GCCACATCGTCCGTCCAGAAGGGCGAATCCCTGGCTGACTCCGTGCAGACCATGAGCTGCTATGCCGACG
TCGTCGTGCTCCGGCACCCCCAGCCTGGAGCAGTGGAGCTGGCCGCCAAGCACTGCCGGAGGCCAGTGAT
CAATGCTGGGGATGGGGTCGGAGAGCACCCCACCCAGGCCCTGCTGGACATCTTCACCATCCGTGAGGAG
CTGGGAACTGTCAATGGCATGACGATCACGATGGTGGGTGACCTGAAGCACGGACGCACAGTACATTCCC
TGGCCTGCCTGCTCACCCAGTATCGTGTCAGCCTGCGCTACGTGGCACCTCCCAGCCTGCGCATGCCACC
CACTGTGCGGGCCTTCGTGGCCTCCCGCGGCACCAAGCAGGAGGAATTCGAGAGCATTGAGGAGGCGCTG
CCTGACACTGATGTGCTCTACATGACTCGAATCCAGAAGGAACGATTTGGCTCTACCCAGGAGTACGAAG
CTTGCTTTGGTCAGTTCATCCTCACTCCCCACATCATGACCCGGGCCAAGAAGAAGATGGTGGTGATGCA
CCCGATGCCCCGTGTCAACGAGATAAGCGTGGAAGTGGACTCGGATCCCCGCGCAGCCTACTTCCGCCAG
GCTGAGAACGGCATGTACATCCGCATGGCTCTGTTAGCCACCGTGCTGGGCCGTTTCGACTACAAAGACG
ATGACGACAAGTAGGAATTCCTGCAGGCCTCGAGGGCCGGCGCGCCGCGGCCGCTACGTAAATTCCGCCC
CCCCCCCCCCTCTCCCTCCCCCCCCCCTAACGTTACTGGCCGAAGCCGCTTGGAATAAGGCCGGTGTGCG
TTTGTCTATATGTTATTTTCCACCATATTGCCGTCTTTTGGCAATGTGAGGGCCCGGAAACCTGGCCCTG
TCTTCTTGACGAGCATTCCTAGGGGTCTTTCCCCTCTCGCCAAAGGAATGCAAGGTCTGTTGAATGTCGT
GAAGGAAGCAGTTCCTCTGGAAGCTTCTTGAAGACAAACAACGTCTGTAGCGACCCTTTGCAGGCAGCGG
AACCCCCCACCTGGCGACAGGTGCCTCTGCGGCCAAAAGCCACGTGTATAAGATACACCTGCAAAGGCGG
CACAACCCCAGTGCCACGTTGTGAGTTGGATAGTTGTGGAAAGAGTCAAATGGCTCTCCTCAAGCGTATT
CAACAAGGGGCTGAAGGATGCCCAGAAGGTACCCCATTGTATGGGATCTGATCTGGGGCCTCGGTGCACA
TGCTTTACATGTGTTTAGTCGAGGTTAAAAAAACGTCTAGGCCCCCCGAACCACGGGGACGTGGTTTTCC
TTTGAAAAACACGATGATAATATGGCCACAACCATGGTTCCTTTGTCTCAAGAAGAATCCACCCTCATTG
AAAGAGCAACGGCTACAATCAACAGCATCCCCATCTCTGAAGACTACAGCGTCGCCAGCGCAGCTCTCTC
TAGCGACGGCCGCATCTTCACTGGTGTCAATGTATATCATTTTACTGGGGGACCTTGTGCAGAACTCGTG
GTGCTGGGCACTGCTGCTGCTGCGGCAGCTGGCAACCTGACTTGTATCGTCGCGATCGGAAATGAGAACA
GGGGCATCTTGAGCCCCTGCGGACGGTGCCGACAGGTGCTTCTCGATCTGCATCCTGGGATCAAAGCCAT
AGTGAAGGACAGTGATGGACAGCCGACGGCAGTTGGGATTCGTGAATTGCTGCCCTCTGGTTATGTGTGG
GAGGGCTAAGTCGACGATAAAATAAAAGATTTTATTTAGTCTCCAGAAAAAGGGGGGAATGAAAGACCCC
ACCTGTAGGTTTGGCAAGCTAGCTTAAGTAACGCCATTTTGCAAGGCATGGAAAAATACATAACTGAGAA
TAGAGAAGTTCAGATCAAGGTCAGGAACAGATGGAACAGCTGAATATGGGCCAAACAGGATATCTGTGGT
AAGCAGTTCCTGCCCCGGCTCAGGGCCAAGAACAGATGGAACAGCTGAATATGGGCCAAACAGGATATCT
GTGGTAAGCAGTTCCTGCCCCGGCTCAGGGCCAAGAACAGATGGTCCCCAGATGCGGTCCAGCCCTCAGC
AGTTTCTAGAGAACCATCAGATGTTTCCAGGGTGCCCCAAGGACCTGAAATGACCCTGTGCCTTATTTGA
ACTAACCAATCAGTTCGCTTCTCGCTTCTGTTCGCGCGCTTCTGCTCCCCGAGCTCAATAAAAGAGCCCA
CAACCCCTCACTCGGGGCGCCAGTCCTCCGATTGACTGAGTCGCCCGGGTACCCGTGTATCCAATAAACC
CTCTTGCAGTTGCATCCGACTTGTGGTCTCGCTGTTCCTTGGGAGGGTCTCCTCTGAGTGATTGACTACC
CGTCAGCGGGGGTCTTTCACATGCAGCATGTATCAAAATTAATTTGGTTTTTTTTCTTAAGTATTTACAT
TAAATGGCCATAGTTGCATTAATGAATCGGCCAACGCGCGGGGAGAGGCGGTTTGCGTATTGGGCGCTCT
TCCGCTTCCTCGCTCACTGACTCGCTGCGCTCGGTCGTTCGGCTGCGGCGAGCGGTATCAGCTCACTCAA
AGGCGGTAATACGGTTATCCACAGAATCAGGGGATAACGCAGGAAAGAACATGTGAGCAAAAGGCCAGCA
AAAGGCCAGGAACCGTAAAAAGGCCGCGTTGCTGGCGTTTTTCCATAGGCTCCGCCCCCCTGACGAGCAT
CACAAAAATCGACGCTCAAGTCAGAGGTGGCGAAACCCGACAGGACTATAAAGATACCAGGCGTTTCCCC
CTGGAAGCTCCCTCGTGCGCTCTCCTGTTCCGACCCTGCCGCTTACCGGATACCTGTCCGCCTTTCTCCC
TTCGGGAAGCGTGGCGCTTTCTCATAGCTCACGCTGTAGGTATCTCAGTTCGGTGTAGGTCGTTCGCTCC
AAGCTGGGCTGTGTGCACGAACCCCCCGTTCAGCCCGACCGCTGCGCCTTATCCGGTAACTATCGTCTTG
AGTCCAACCCGGTAAGACACGACTTATCGCCACTGGCAGCAGCCACTGGTAACAGGATTAGCAGAGCGAG
GTATGTAGGCGGTGCTACAGAGTTCTTGAAGTGGTGGCCTAACTACGGCTACACTAGAAGAACAGTATTT
GGTATCTGCGCTCTGCTGAAGCCAGTTACCTTCGGAAAAAGAGTTGGTAGCTCTTGATCCGGCAAACAAA
CCACCGCTGGTAGCGGTGGTTTTTTTGTTTGCAAGCAGCAGATTACGCGCAGAAAAAAAGGATCTCAAGA
AGATCCTTTGATCTTTTCTACGGGGTCTGACGCTCAGTGGAACGAAAACTCACGTTAAGGGATTTTGGTC
ATGAGATTATCAAAAAGGATCTTCACCTAGATCCTTTTGCGGCCGGCCGCAAATCAATCTAAAGTATATA
TGAGTAAACTTGGTCTGACAGTTACCAATGCTTAATCAGTGAGGCACCTATCTCAGCGATCTGTCTATTT
CGTTCATCCATAGTTGCCTGACTCCCCGTCGTGTAGATAACTACGATACGGGAGGGCTTACCATCTGGCC
CCAGTGCTGCAATGATACCGCGAGACCCACGCTCACCGGCTCCAGATTTATCAGCAATAAACCAGCCAGC
CGGAAGGGCCGAGCGCAGAAGTGGTCCTGCAACTTTATCCGCCTCCATCCAGTCTATTAATTGTTGCCGG
GAAGCTAGAGTAAGTAGTTCGCCAGTTAATAGTTTGCGCAACGTTGTTGCCATTGCTACAGGCATCGTGG
TGTCACGCTCGTCGTTTGGTATGGCTTCATTCAGCTCCGGTTCCCAACGATCAAGGCGAGTTACATGATC
CCCCATGTTGTGCAAAAAAGCGGTTAGCTCCTTCGGTCCTCCGATCGTTGTCAGAAGTAAGTTGGCCGCA
GTGTTATCACTCATGGTTATGGCAGCACTGCATAATTCTCTTACTGTCATGCCATCCGTAAGATGCTTTT
CTGTGACTGGTGAGTACTCAACCAAGTCATTCTGAGAATAGTGTATGCGGCGACCGAGTTGCTCTTGCCC
GGCGTCAATACGGGATAATACCGCGCCACATAGCAGAACTTTAAAAGTGCTCATCATTGGAAAACGTTCT
TCGGGGCGAAAACTCTCAAGGATCTTACCGCTGTTGAGATCCAGTTCGATGTAACCCACTCGTGCACCCA
ACTGATCTTCAGCATCTTTTACTTTCACCAGCGTTTCTGGGTGAGCAAAAACAGGAAGGCAAAATGCCGC
AAAAAAGGGAATAAGGGCGACACGGAAATGTTGAATACTCATACTCTTCCTTTTTCAATATTATTGAAGC
ATTTATCAGGGTTATTGTCTCATGAGCGGATACATATTTGAATGTATTTAGAAAAATAAACAAATAGGGG
TTCCGCGCACATTTC
